>Addgene plasmid #70650 | lentiCRISPR - C16orf80 sgRNA 2 | depositor partial sequence | sequence record 126494 | lentiCRISPR - C16orf80 sgRNA 2 sequence 650 bps
GTTAGAGAGTATTAGAATTAATTTGACTGTAAACACAAAGATATTAGTACAAAATACGTGACGTAGAAAG
TAATAATTTCTTGGGTAGTTTGCAGTTTTAAAATTATGTTTTAAAATGGACTATCATATGCTTACCGTAA
CTTGAAAGTATTTCGATTTCTTGGCTTTATATATCTTGTGGAAAGGACGAAACACCGCGATGCTGTAGAG
GATGGAGGTTTTAGAGCTAGAAATAGCAAGTTAAAATAAGGCTAGTCCGTTATCAACTTGAAAAAGTGGC
ACCGAGTCGGTGCTTTTTTGAATTCTAGATCTTGAGACAAATGGCAGTATTCATCCACAATTTTAAAAGA
AAAGGGGGGATTGGGGGGTACAGTGCAGGGGAAAGAATAGTAGACATAATAGCAACAGACATACAAACTA
AAGAATTACAAAAACAAATTACAAAAATTCAAAATTTTCGGGTTTATTACAGGGACAGCAGAGATCCACT
TTGGCGCCGGCTCGAGTGGCTCCGGTGCCCGTCAGTGGGCAGAGCGCACATCGCCCACAGTCCCCGAGAA
GTTGGGGGGAGGGGTCGGCAATTGAACCGGTGCCTAGAGAAGGTGGCGCGGGGTAAACTGGGAAAGTGAT
GTCGTGTACTGGCTCCGCCT
