>Addgene plasmid #70650 | lentiCRISPR - C16orf80 sgRNA 2 | addgene partial sequence | sequence record 128319 | hSpCas9-R1 5'-CGCTCGTGCTTCTTATCCTC-3'
GTCTGTGGAAGAAGCTGTCGTCCACCTTGGCCATCTCGTTGCTGAAGATCTCTTGCAGATAGCAGATCCG
GTTCTTCCGTCTGGTGTATCTTCTTCTGGCGGTTCTCTTCAGCCGGGTGGCCTCGGCTGTTTCGCCGCTG
TCGAACAGCAGGGCTCCGATCAGGTTCTTCTTGATGCTGTGCCGGTCGGTGTTGCCCAGCACCTTGAATT
TCTTGCTGGGCACCTTGTACTCGTCGGTGATCACGGCCCAGCCCACAGAGTTGGTGCCGATGTCCAGGCC
GATGCTGTACTTCTTGTCGGCTGCTGGGACTCCGTGGATACCGACCTTCCGCTTCTTCTTTGGGGCCATC
TTATCGTCATCGTCTTTGTAATCCATGGTGGCGGATCCCGCGTCACGACACCTGTGTTCTGGCGGCAAAC
CCGTTGCGAAAAAGAACGTTCACGGCGACTACTGCACTTATATACGGTTCTCCCCCACCCTCGGGAAAAA
GGCGGAGCCAGTACACGACATCACTTTCCCAGTTTACCCCGCGCCACCTTCTCTAGGCACCGGTTCAATT
GCCGACCCCTCCCCCCAACTTCTCGGGGACTGTGGGCGATGTGCGCTCTGCCCACTGACGGGCACCGGAG
CCACTCGAGCCGGCGCCAAAGTGGATCTCTGCTGTCCCTGTAATAAACCCGAAAATTTTGAATTTTTGTA
ATTTGTTTTTGTAATTCTTTAGTTTGTATGTCTGTTGCTATTATGTCTACTATTCTTTCCCCTGCACTGT
ACCCCCCAATCCCCCCTTTTCTTTTAAAATTGTGGATGAATACTGCCATTTGTCTCAAGATCTAGAATTC
AAAAAAGCACCGACTCGGTGCCACTTTTTCAAGTTGATAACGGACTAGCCTTATTTTAACTTGCTATTTC
TAGCTCTAAAACCTCCATCCTCTACAGCATCGCGGTGTTTCGTCCTTTC
