>Addgene plasmid #70650 | lentiCRISPR - C16orf80 sgRNA 2 | addgene partial sequence | sequence record 128320 | hU6-F 5'-GAGGGCCTATTTCCCATGATT-3'
GGCTGTTAGAGAGATAATTAGAATTAATTTGACTGTAAACACAAAGATATTAGTACAAAATACGTGACGT
AGAAAGTAATAATTTCTTGGGTAGTTTGCAGTTTTAAAATTATGTTTTAAAATGGACTATCATATGCTTA
CCGTAACTTGAAAGTATTTCGATTTCTTGGCTTTATATATCTTGTGGAAAGGACGAAACACCGCGATGCT
GTAGAGGATGGAGGTTTTAGAGCTAGAAATAGCAAGTTAAAATAAGGCTAGTCCGTTATCAACTTGAAAA
AGTGGCACCGAGTCGGTGCTTTTTTGAATTCTAGATCTTGAGACAAATGGCAGTATTCATCCACAATTTT
AAAAGAAAAGGGGGGATTGGGGGGTACAGTGCAGGGGAAAGAATAGTAGACATAATAGCAACAGACATAC
AAACTAAAGAATTACAAAAACAAATTACAAAAATTCAAAATTTTCGGGTTTATTACAGGGACAGCAGAGA
TCCACTTTGGCGCCGGCTCGAGTGGCTCCGGTGCCCGTCAGTGGGCAGAGCGCACATCGCCCACAGTCCC
CGAGAAGTTGGGGGGAGGGGTCGGCAATTGAACCGGTGCCTAGAGAAGGTGGCGCGGGGTAAACTGGGAA
AGTGATGTCGTGTACTGGCTCCGCCTTTTTCCCGAGGGTGGGGGAGAACCGTATATAAGTGCAGTAGTCG
CCGTGAACGTTCTTTTTCGCAACGGGTTTGCCGCCAGAACACAGGTGTCGTGACGCGGGATCCGCCACCA
TGGATTACAAAGACGATGACGATAAGATGGCCCCAAAGAAGAAGCGGAAGGTCGGTATCCACGGAGTCCC
AGCAGCCGACAAGAAGTACAGCATCGGCCTGGACATCGGCACCAACTCTGTGGGCTGGGCCGTGATCACC
GACGAGTACAAGGTGCCCAGCAAGAAATTCAAGGTGCTGGGC
