[The description below was written by a language model from this plasmid's Addgene catalogue record.]
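Description:
lentiCRISPR - C16orf80 sgRNA 2 is an all-in-one lentiviral CRISPR plasmid built on the lentiCRISPR v1 backbone and intended for mammalian cells. It is propagated in bacteria under ampicillin selection; the record lists a recombination-reducing cloning strain, which is typical for lentiviral plasmids whose repeated long terminal repeat sequences can be unstable. Copy number is not recorded. No feature table accompanies the entry, so the origin of replication and the individual viral elements are not itemised.

The payload consists of two expression units. An EFS promoter (a short form of the EF-1α promoter) drives a human codon-optimized Cas9 together with a puromycin resistance gene, so that transduced cells both express the nuclease and can be selected with puromycin. The record does not state how the two coding sequences are linked. Separately, a U6 promoter, a standard RNA polymerase III promoter for small RNAs, drives a synthetic single-guide RNA whose targeting sequence is directed against C16orf80. This is the second guide against that gene in its series, as the name indicates. Because nuclease, guide and selection marker sit on a single lentiviral vector, one transduction event delivers everything needed for stable integration and Cas9 cleavage at the target locus.

The construct is used to disrupt C16orf80 in mammalian cells. It comes from a study aimed at identifying and characterizing essential genes in the human genome, which suggests a role in individual knockout or follow-up experiments for that gene. The record does not describe the specific experiments performed with it.
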