Addgene plasmid #70650: lentiCRISPR - C16orf80 sgRNA 2
Purpose: Expresses human codon-optimized Cas9 protein and puromycin resistance from EFS promoter and a C16orf80 targeting synthetic single-guide RNA (sgRNA) element from U6 promoter. Lentiviral backbone.
Depositing lab: David Sabatini. Publication: Identification and characterization of essential genes in the human genome. Wang T, Birsoy K, Hughes NW, Krupczak KM, Post Y, Wei JJ, Lander ES, Sabatini DM. Science. 2015 Oct 15. pii: aac7041. 10.1126/science.aac7041 PubMed 26472758.
Backbone
  Vector backbone: lentiCRISPR v1
  Vector type: Mammalian Expression, Lentiviral, CRISPR
Growth in bacteria
  Bacterial resistance: Ampicillin, 100 μg/mL
  Growth temperature: 37°C
  Growth strain: NEB Stable
  Copy number: Unknown
Gene/Insert
  Gene/Insert name: sgRNA against C16orf80
  gRNA/shRNA sequence: CGATGCTGTAGAGGATGGAG
Terms and licenses: Academic/Nonprofit Terms; Industry Terms: Not Available to Industry
How to cite: lentiCRISPR - C16orf80 sgRNA 2 was a gift from David Sabatini (Addgene plasmid # 70650 ; http://n2t.net/addgene:70650 ; RRID:Addgene_70650)
